Addgene plasmid #143123: TFORF1483
Purpose: Lentiviral vector for overexpressing transcription factor ORFs with unique 24-bp barcodes. Barcodes facilitate identification of transcription factors in pooled screens.
Depositing lab: Feng Zhang. Depositing organization: Broad Institute. Publication: A transcription factor atlas of directed differentiation. Joung J, Ma S, Tay T, Geiger-Schuller KR, Kirchgatterer PC, Verdine VK, Guo B, Arias-Garcia MA, Allen WE, Singh A, Kuksenko O, Abudayyeh OO, Gootenberg JS, Fu Z, Macrae RK, Buenrostro JD, Regev A, Zhang F. Cell. 2023 Jan 5;186(1):209-229.e26. doi: 10.1016/j.cell.2022.11.026. PubMed 36608654.
Backbone
  Vector backbone: pLX_TRC317
  Backbone manufacturer: Broad Institute Genetic Perturbation Platform
  Backbone size w/o insert (bp): 8264
  Vector type: Mammalian Expression, Lentiviral
  Selectable markers: Puromycin
Growth in bacteria
  Bacterial resistance: Ampicillin, 100 μg/mL
  Growth temperature: 37°C
  Growth strain: NEB Stable
  Copy number: High Copy
Gene/Insert
  Gene/Insert name: TP63
  Species: H. sapiens (human)
  Insert size (bp): 1487
  Entrez Gene: TP63 (a.k.a. AIS, B(p51A), B(p51B), EEC3, KET, LMS, NBP, OFC8, RHS, SHFM4, TP53CP, TP53L, TP73L, p40, p51, p53CP, p63, p73H, p73L)
  Promoter: EF1a
  Cloning method: Unknown
  Sequencing primers: 5′ GGGTGGAGACTGAAGTTAGGCCAG; 3′ CACATAGCGTAAAAGGAGCAACATAG
Terms and licenses: Academic/Nonprofit Terms; Industry Terms: Not Available to Industry
Depositor comments: NM_001114981,ENST00000392463 . The transcription factor ORF portion of this plasmid was synthesized by Genewiz. Please test multiple small colonies in case of plasmid recombination. To make this collection available in a timely manner, a portion of this collection was not fully sequenced by Addgene. If an Addgene verified full plasmid sequence is not available, please contact us prior to placing an order to request the full sequence.
How to cite: TFORF1483 was a gift from Feng Zhang (Addgene plasmid # 143123 ; http://n2t.net/addgene:143123 ; RRID:Addgene_143123)
