[The description below was written by a language model from this plasmid's Addgene catalogue record and pLannotate feature annotations shown in this document.]
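Description:
TFORF1483 is a lentiviral mammalian expression plasmid built on the pLX_TRC317 backbone and carrying a human TP63 open reading frame, one member of a barcoded transcription factor ORF collection. It is propagated in E. coli through a high-copy ColE1/pUC-type origin with ampicillin selection (AmpR under its own promoter). The backbone also retains an f1 origin and remnants of a lac/lacZα cloning region flanked by T7 and T3 promoters. The depositor warns that recombination can occur, as is common for plasmids carrying LTR repeats.

The viral portion has a third-generation layout. An RSV promoter drives a truncated HIV-1 5' LTR, followed by the Ψ packaging signal with a gag fragment, the RRE for Rev-dependent export of the genomic RNA, a cPPT/CTS element, and a self-inactivating ΔU3 3' LTR with a downstream SV40 polyadenylation signal. Between the LTRs, an SV40 early promoter/origin segment precedes a puromycin N-acetyltransferase gene, which allows selection of transduced cells. A separate EF-1α promoter drives the TP63 ORF, which the depositor maps to a specific RefSeq/Ensembl transcript isoform. A WPRE downstream enhances transcript expression. The annotated TP63 match is somewhat shorter than the stated insert size. A short region after the ORF, annotated only as a U6 promoter fragment, lies before the WPRE. The unique 24-bp barcode mentioned in the record is not itself annotated, so its exact position is not stated.

The construct is intended for stable overexpression of TP63, a p53-family sequence-specific transcriptional regulator. The barcode allows the transcription factor to be identified in pooled overexpression screens such as directed differentiation studies.
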