Features (pLannotate 1.2.2; 31 found; start..end, strand, type, name):
      5..231     +  promoter       RSV promoter: Rous sarcoma virus enhancer/promoter
    232..412     +  LTR            5' LTR (truncated): truncated 5' long terminal repeat (LTR) from HIV-1
    459..584     +  misc_feature   HIV-1 Ψ: packaging signal of human immunodeficiency virus type 1
    568..931     +  CDS            HIV-1 gag (fragment): gag protein from human immunodeficiency virus 1; gag
   1077..1310    +  misc_feature   RRE: The Rev response element (RRE) of HIV-1 allows for Rev-dependent mRNA export from the nucleus to the cytoplasm.
   1687..1713    +  CDS            Rev (fragment): human immunodeficiency virus 1 (HIV-1) Rev protein; rev; enhances nuclear export of unspliced and incompletely spliced viral mRNAs
   1720..1743    +  promoter       SV40 promoter (fragment): SV40 early promoter
   1744..1815    +  promoter       SV40 promoter (fragment): SV40 enhancer and early promoter
   1839..1974    +  rep_origin     SV40 ori: SV40 origin of replication
   2020..2616    +  CDS            PuroR (fragment): puromycin N-acetyltransferase; pac from Streptomyces; confers resistance to puromycin
   2665..2782    +  misc_feature   cPPT/CTS: central polypurine tract and central termination sequence of HIV-1
   2847..2913    +  CDS            small t antigen (fragment): SV40 (simian virus 40) small t antigen
   2920..4098    +  promoter       EF-1α promoter: strong constitutive promoter for human elongation factor EF-1α
   4157..5482    +  CDS            TP63 (fragment) (sequence partly withheld): P63_HUMAN - Also known as KET, P63, P73H, P73L, TP73L. Experimental evidence at protein level: Swiss-Prot protein existence level 1. Acts as a sequence specific DNA binding transcriptional activator or repressor. The isoforms contain a varying set of transactivation and auto-regulating transactivation inhibiting domains thus showing an isoform specific activity. Isoform 2 activates RIPK4 transcription. May be required in conjunction with TP73/p73 for initiation of p53/TP53 dependent apoptosis in response to genotoxic insults and the presence of activated oncogenes. Involved in Notch signaling
   5513..5566    +  promoter       U6 promoter (fragment): RNA polymerase III promoter for human U6 snRNA
   5608..6196    +  misc_feature   WPRE: woodchuck hepatitis virus posttranscriptional regulatory element
   6247..6266    +  misc_feature   cPPT/CTS (fragment): central polypurine tract and central termination sequence of HIV-1
   6268..6501    +  LTR            3' LTR (ΔU3): self-inactivating 3' long terminal repeat (LTR) from HIV-1
   6579..6700    +  polyA_signal   SV40 poly(A) signal: SV40 polyadenylation signal
   6740..6875    +  rep_origin     SV40 ori: SV40 origin of replication
   6896..6914    -  promoter       T7 promoter: promoter for bacteriophage T7 RNA polymerase
   6922..7077    +  CDS            lacZα (fragment): LacZα fragment of β-galactosidase; lacZ fragment
   7082..7510    +  rep_origin     f1 ori (sequence partly withheld): f1 bacteriophage origin of replication; arrow indicates direction of (+) strand synthesis
   7563..7667    +  promoter       AmpR promoter: bla
   7668..8528    +  CDS            AmpR: β-lactamase; bla; confers resistance to ampicillin, carbenicillin, and related antibiotics
   8699..9287    +  rep_origin     ori: high-copy-number ColE1/pMB1/pBR322/pUC origin of replication
   9470..9562    +  CDS            lacI (fragment): lac repressor; lacI; The lac repressor binds to the lac operator to inhibit transcription in E. coli. This inhibition can be relieved by adding lactose or isopropyl-β-D-thiogalactopyranoside (IPTG).
   9575..9596    +  protein_bind   CAP binding site: CAP binding activates transcription in the presence of cAMP. E. coli catabolite activator protein
   9611..9641    +  promoter       lac promoter: promoter for the E. coli lac operon
   9649..9665    +  protein_bind   lac operator: The lac repressor binds to the lac operator to inhibit transcription in E. coli. This inhibition can be relieved by adding lactose or isopropyl-β-D-thiogalactopyranoside (IPTG). lac repressor encoded by lacI
   9710..9728    +  promoter       T3 promoter: promoter for bacteriophage T3 RNA polymerase
>Addgene plasmid #143123 | TFORF1483 | addgene full sequence | sequence record 397868 | Addgene NGS Result
TTAATGTAGTCTTATGCAATACTCTTGTAGTCTTGCAACATGGTAACGATGAGTTAGCAACATGCCTTAC
AAGGAGAGAAAAAGCACCGTGCATGCCGATTGGTGGAAGTAAGGTGGTACGATCGTGCCTTATTAGGAAG
GCAACAGACGGGTCTGACATGGATTGGACGAACCACTGAATTGCCGCATTGCAGAGATATTGTATTTAAG
TGCCTAGCTCGATACATAAACGGGTCTCTCTGGTTAGACCAGATCTGAGCCTGGGAGCTCTCTGGCTAAC
TAGGGAACCCACTGCTTAAGCCTCAATAAAGCTTGCCTTGAGTGCTTCAAGTAGTGTGTGCCCGTCTGTT
GTGTGACTCTGGTAACTAGAGATCCCTCAGACCCTTTTAGTCAGTGTGGAAAATCTCTAGCAGTGGCGCC
CGAACAGGGACTTGAAAGCGAAAGGGAAACCAGAGGAGCTCTCTCGACGCAGGACTCGGCTTGCTGAAGC
GCGCACGGCAAGAGGCGAGGGGCGGCGACTGGTGAGTACGCCAAAAATTTTGACTAGCGGAGGCTAGAAG
GAGAGAGATGGGTGCGAGAGCGTCAGTATTAAGCGGGGGAGAATTAGATCGCGATGGGAAAAAATTCGGT
TAAGGCCAGGGGGAAAGAAAAAATATAAATTAAAACATATAGTATGGGCAAGCAGGGAGCTAGAACGATT
CGCAGTTAATCCTGGCCTGTTAGAAACATCAGAAGGCTGTAGACAAATACTGGGACAGCTACAACCATCC
CTTCAGACAGGATCAGAAGAACTTAGATCATTATATAATACAGTAGCAACCCTCTATTGTGTGCATCAAA
GGATAGAGATAAAAGACACCAAGGAAGCTTTAGACAAGATAGAGGAAGAGCAAAACAAAAGTAAGACCAC
CGCACAGCAAGCGGCCGCTGATCTTCAGACCTGGAGGAGGAGATATGAGGGACAATTGGAGAAGTGAATT
ATATAAATATAAAGTAGTAAAAATTGAACCATTAGGAGTAGCACCCACCAAGGCAAAGAGAAGAGTGGTG
CAGAGAGAAAAAAGAGCAGTGGGAATAGGAGCTTTGTTCCTTGGGTTCTTGGGAGCAGCAGGAAGCACTA
TGGGCGCAGCGTCAATGACGCTGACGGTACAGGCCAGACAATTATTGTCTGGTATAGTGCAGCAGCAGAA
CAATTTGCTGAGGGCTATTGAGGCGCAACAGCATCTGTTGCAACTCACAGTCTGGGGCATCAAGCAGCTC
CAGGCAAGAATCCTGGCTGTGGAAAGATACCTAAAGGATCAACAGCTCCTGGGGATTTGGGGTTGCTCTG
GAAAACTCATTTGCACCACTGCTGTGCCTTGGAATGCTAGTTGGAGTAATAAATCTCTGGAACAGATTTG
GAATCACACGACCTGGATGGAGTGGGACAGAGAAATTAACAATTACACAAGCTTAATACACTCCTTAATT
GAAGAATCGCAAAACCAGCAAGAAAAGAATGAACAAGAATTATTGGAATTAGATAAATGGGCAAGTTTGT
GGAATTGGTTTAACATAACAAATTGGCTGTGGTATATAAAATTATTCATAATGATAGTAGGAGGCTTGGT
AGGTTTAAGAATAGTTTTTGCTGTACTTTCTATAGTGAATAGAGTTAGGCAGGGATATTCACCATTATCG
TTTCAGACCCACCTCCCAACCCCGAGGGGACCCATGCATTGCATCTCAATTAGTCAGCAACCAGGTGTGG
AAAGTCCCCAGGCTCCCCAGCAGGCAGAAGTATGCAAAGCATGCGTCTCAATTAGTCAGCAACCATAGTC
CCGCCCCTAACTCCGCCCATCCCGCCCCTAACTCCGCCCAGTTCCGCCCATTCTCCGCCCCATGGCTGAC
TAATTTTTTTTATTTATGCAGAGGCCGAGGCCGCCTCGGCCTCTGAGCTATTCCAGAAGTAGTGAGGAGG
CTTTTTTGGAGGCCTAGGCTTTTGCAAAAAGCTTTCTAGAGGTACCACCGGAGCTTACCATGACCGAGTA
CAAGCCCACGGTGCGCCTCGCCACCCGCGACGACGTCCCCAGGGCCGTACGCACCCTCGCCGCCGCGTTC
GCCGACTACCCCGCCACGCGCCACACCGTCGATCCGGACCGCCACATCGAGCGGGTCACCGAGCTGCAAG
AACTCTTCCTCACGCGCGTCGGGCTCGACATCGGCAAGGTGTGGGTCGCGGACGACGGCGCCGCCGTGGC
GGTCTGGACCACGCCGGAGAGCGTCGAAGCGGGGGCGGTGTTCGCCGAGATCGGCCCGCGCATGGCCGAG
TTGAGCGGTTCCCGGCTGGCCGCGCAGCAACAGATGGAAGGCCTCCTGGCGCCGCACCGGCCCAAGGAGC
CCGCGTGGTTCCTGGCCACCGTCGGCGTCTCGCCCGACCACCAGGGCAAGGGTCTGGGCAGCGCCGTCGT
GCTCCCCGGAGTGGAGGCGGCCGAGCGCGCCGGGGTGCCCGCCTTCCTGGAGACCTCCGCGCCCCGCAAC
CTCCCCTTCTACGAGCGGCTCGGCTTCACCGTCACCGCCGACGTCGAGGTGCCCGAAGGACCGCGCACCT
GGTGCATGACCCGCAAGCCCGGTGCCAGTTAACGAATTCTAGATCTTGAGACAAATGGCAGTATTCATCC
ACAATTTTAAAAGAAAAGGGGGGATTGGGGGGTACAGTGCAGGGGAAAGAATAGTAGACATAATAGCAAC
AGACATACAAACTAAAGAATTACAAAAACAAATTACAAAAATTCAAAATTTTCGGGTTTATTACAGGGAC
AGCAGAGATCCACTTTGGCGCCGGCTCGAGGCCTGCAGGTGCAAAGATGGATAAAGTTTTAAACAGAGAG
GAATCTTTGCAGCTAATGGACCTTCTAGGTCTTGAAAGGAGTGGGAATTGGCTCCGGTGCCCGTCAGTGG
GCAGAGCGCACATCGCCCACAGTCCCCGAGAAGTTGGGGGGAGGGGTCGGCAATTGAACCGGTGCCTAGA
GAAGGTGGCGCGGGGTAAACTGGGAAAGTGATGTCGTGTACTGGCTCCGCCTTTTTCCCGAGGGTGGGGG
AGAACCGTATATAAGTGCAGTAGTCGCCGTGAACGTTCTTTTTCGCAACGGGTTTGCCGCCAGAACACAG
GTAAGTGCCGTGTGTGGTTCCCGCGGGCCTGGCCTCTTTACGGGTTATGGCCCTTGCGTGCCTTGAATTA
CTTCCACCTGGCTGCAGTACGTGATTCTTGATCCCGAGCTTCGGGTTGGAAGTGGGTGGGAGAGTTCGAG
GCCTTGCGCTTAAGGAGCCCCTTCGCCTCGTGCTTGAGTTGAGGCCTGGCCTGGGCGCTGGGGCCGCCGC
GTGCGAATCTGGTGGCACCTTCGCGCCTGTCTCGCTGCTTTCGATAAGTCTCTAGCCATTTAAAATTTTT
GATGACCTGCTGCGACGCTTTTTTTCTGGCAAGATAGTCTTGTAAATGCGGGCCAAGATCTGCACACTGG
TATTTCGGTTTTTGGGGCCGCGGGCGGCGACGGGGCCCGTGCGTCCCAGCGCACATGTTCGGCGAGGCGG
GGCCTGCGAGCGCGGCCACCGAGAATCGGACGGGGGTAGTCTCAAGCTGGCCGGCCTGCTCTGGTGCCTG
GCCTCGCGCCGCCGTGTATCGCCCCGCCCTGGGCGGCAAGGCTGGCCCGGTCGGCACCAGTTGCGTGAGC
GGAAAGATGGCCGCTTCCCGGCCCTGCTGCAGGGAGCTCAAAATGGAGGACGCGGCGCTCGGGAGAGCGG
GCGGGTGAGTCACCCACACAAAGGAAAAGGGCCTTTCCGTCCTCAGCCGTCGCTTCATGTGACTCCACGG
AGTACCGGGCGCCGTCCAGGCACCTCGATTAGTTCTCGAGCTTTTGGAGTACGTCGTCTTTAGGTTGGGG
GGAGGGGTTTTATGCGATGGAGTTTCCCCACACTGAGTGGGTGGAGACTGAAGTTAGGCCAGCTTGGCAC
TTGATGTAATTCTCCTTGGAATTTGCCCTTTTTGAGTTTGGATCTTGGTTCATTCTCAAGCCTCAGACAG
TGGTTCAAAGTTTTTTTCTTCCATTTCAGGTGTCGTGAGGCTAGCACCGCCACCATGTTGTACCTGGAAA
ACAATGCCCAGACTCAATTTAGTGAGCCACAGTACACGAACCTGGGGCTCCTGAACAGCATGGACCAGCA
GATTCAGAACGGCTCCTCGTCCACCAGTCCCTATAACACAGACCACGCGCAGAACAGCGTCACGGCGCCC
TCGCCCTACGCACAGCCCAGCTCCACCTTCGATGCTCTCTCTCCATCACCCGCCATCCCCTCCAACACCG
ACTACCCAGGCCCGCACAGTTTCGACGTGTCCTTCCAGCAGTCGAGCACCGCCAAGTCGGCCACCTGGAC
GTATTCCACTGAACTGAAGAAACTCTACTGCCAAATTGCAAAGACATGCCCCATCCAGATCAAGGTGATG
ACCCCACCTCCTCAGGGAGCTGTTATCCGCGCCATGCCTGTCTACAAAAAAGCTGAGCACGTCACGGAGG
TGGTGAAGCGGTGCCCCAACCATGAGCTGAGCCGTGAATTCAACGAGGGACAGATTGCCCCTCCTAGTCA
TTTGATTCGAGTAGAGGGGAACAGCCATGCCCAGTATGTAGAAGATCCCATCACAGGAAGACAGAGTGTG
CTGGTACCTTATGAGCCACCCCAGGTTGGCACTGAATTCACGACAGTCTTGTACAATTTCATGTGTAACA
GCAGTTGTGTTGGAGGGATGAACCGCCGTCCAATTTTAATCATTGTTACTCTGGAAACCAGAGATGGGCA
AGTCCTGGGCCGACGCTGCTTTGAGGCCCGGATCTGTGCTTGCCCAGGAAGAGACAGGAAGGCGGATGAA
GATAGCATCAGAAAGCAGCAAGTTTCGGACAGTACAAAGAACGGT
[75 nt withheld, positions 4946-5020]
GATGATGAACTGTTATACTTACCAGTGAGGGGCCGTGAGACTTATGAAATGCTGTTGAAGATCAAAGAGT
CCCTGGAACTCATGCAGTACCTTCCTCAGCACACAATTGAAACGTACAGGCAACAGCAACAGCAGCAGCA
CCAGCACTTACTTCAGAAACAGACCTCAATACAGTCTCCATCTTCATATGGTAACAGCTCCCCACCTCTG
AACAAAATGAACAGCATGAACAAGCTGCCTTCTGTGAGCCAGCTTATCAACCCTCAGCAGCGCAACGCCC
TCACTCCTACAACCATTCCTGATGGCATGGGAGCCAACATTCCCATGATGGGCACCCACATGCCAATGGC
TGGAGACATGAATGGACTCAGCCCCACCCAGGCACTCCCTCCCCCACTCTCCATGCCATCCACCTCCCAC
TGCACACCCCCACCTCCGTATCCCACAGATTGCAGCATTGTCAGGATCTGGCAAGTCTAGTAATGAACTA
GTCCGTAACTTGAAAGTATTTCGATTTCTTGGCTTTATATATCTTGTGGAAAGGACGAGTATGTTTGCGG
TATCATCAAGCAACGCGTTAAGTCGACAATCAACCTCTGGATTACAAAATTTGTGAAAGATTGACTGGTA
TTCTTAACTATGTTGCTCCTTTTACGCTATGTGGATACGCTGCTTTAATGCCTTTGTATCATGCTATTGC
TTCCCGTATGGCTTTCATTTTCTCCTCCTTGTATAAATCCTGGTTGCTGTCTCTTTATGAGGAGTTGTGG
CCCGTTGTCAGGCAACGTGGCGTGGTGTGCACTGTGTTTGCTGACGCAACCCCCACTGGTTGGGGCATTG
CCACCACCTGTCAGCTCCTTTCCGGGACTTTCGCTTTCCCCCTCCCTATTGCCACGGCGGAACTCATCGC
CGCCTGCCTTGCCCGCTGCTGGACAGGGGCTCGGCTGTTGGGCACTGACAATTCCGTGGTGTTGTCGGGG
AAATCATCGTCCTTTCCTTGGCTGCTCGCCTGTGTTGCCACCTGGATTCTGCGCGGGACGTCCTTCTGCT
ACGTCCCTTCGGCCCTCAATCCAGCGGACCTTCCTTCCCGCGGCCTGCTGCCGGCTCTGCGGCCTCTTCC
GCGTCTTCGCCTTCGCCCTCAGACGAGTCGGATCTCCCTTTGGGCCGCCTCCCCGCGTCGACTTTAAGAC
CAATGACTTACAAGGCAGCTGTAGATCTTAGCCACTTTTTAAAAGAAAAGGGGGGACTGGAAGGGCTAAT
TCACTCCCAACGAAGACAAGATCTGCTTTTTGCTTGTACTGGGTCTCTCTGGTTAGACCAGATCTGAGCC
TGGGAGCTCTCTGGCTAACTAGGGAACCCACTGCTTAAGCCTCAATAAAGCTTGCCTTGAGTGCTTCAAG
TAGTGTGTGCCCGTCTGTTGTGTGACTCTGGTAACTAGAGATCCCTCAGACCCTTTTAGTCAGTGTGGAA
AATCTCTAGCAGTACGTATAGTAGTTCATGTCATCTTATTATTCAGTATTTATAACTTGCAAAGAAATGA
ATATCAGAGAGTGAGAGGAACTTGTTTATTGCAGCTTATAATGGTTACAAATAAAGCAATAGCATCACAA
ATTTCACAAATAAAGCATTTTTTTCACTGCATTCTAGTTGTGGTTTGTCCAAACTCATCAATGTATCTTA
TCATGTCTGGCTCTAGCTATCCCGCCCCTAACTCCGCCCATCCCGCCCCTAACTCCGCCCAGTTCCGCCC
ATTCTCCGCCCCATGGCTGACTAATTTTTTTTATTTATGCAGAGGCCGAGGCCGCCTCGGCCTCTGAGCT
ATTCCAGAAGTAGTGAGGAGGCTTTTTTGGAGGCCTAGGGACGTACCCAATTCGCCCTATAGTGAGTCGT
ATTACGCGCGCTCACTGGCCGTCGTTTTACAACGTCGTGACTGGGAAAACCCTGGCGTTACCCAACTTAA
TCGCCTTGCAGCACATCCCCCTTTCGCCAGCTGGCGTAATAGCGAAGAGGCCCGCACCGATCGCCCTTCC
CAACAGTTGCGCAGCCTGAATGGCGAATGGG
[124 nt withheld, positions 7082-7205]
C
[91 nt withheld, positions 7207-7297]
A
[49 nt withheld, positions 7299-7347]
CCTTTGACGTTGGAGTCCACGTTCTTT
[37 nt withheld, positions 7375-7411]
ACCCTATCTCGGTCTATTCTTTTGATTTATAAGGGATTTTGCCGATTTCGGCCTATTGGTTAAAAAATGA
GCTGATTTAACAAAAATTTAACGCGAATTTTAACAAAATATTAACGCTTACAATTTAGGTGGCACTTTTC
GGGGAAATGTGCGCGGAACCCCTATTTGTTTATTTTTCTAAATACATTCAAATATGTATCCGCTCATGAG
ACAATAACCCTGATAAATGCTTCAATAATATTGAAAAAGGAAGAGTATGAGTATTCAACATTTCCGTGTC
GCCCTTATTCCCTTTTTTGCGGCATTTTGCCTTCCTGTTTTTGCTCACCCAGAAACGCTGGTGAAAGTAA
AAGATGCTGAAGATCAGTTGGGTGCACGAGTGGGTTACATCGAACTGGATCTCAACAGCGGTAAGATCCT
TGAGAGTTTTCGCCCCGAAGAACGTTTTCCAATGATGAGCACTTTTAAAGTTCTGCTATGTGGCGCGGTA
TTATCCCGTATTGACGCCGGGCAAGAGCAACTCGGTCGCCGCATACACTATTCTCAGAATGACTTGGTTG
AGTACTCACCAGTCACAGAAAAGCATCTTACGGATGGCATGACAGTAAGAGAATTATGCAGTGCTGCCAT
AACCATGAGTGATAACACTGCGGCCAACTTACTTCTGACAACGATCGGAGGACCGAAGGAGCTAACCGCT
TTTTTGCACAACATGGGGGATCATGTAACTCGCCTTGATCGTTGGGAACCGGAGCTGAATGAAGCCATAC
CAAACGACGAGCGTGACACCACGATGCCTGTAGCAATGGCAACAACGTTGCGCAAACTATTAACTGGCGA
ACTACTTACTCTAGCTTCCCGGCAACAATTAATAGACTGGATGGAGGCGGATAAAGTTGCAGGACCACTT
CTGCGCTCGGCCCTTCCGGCTGGCTGGTTTATTGCTGATAAATCTGGAGCCGGTGAGCGTGGGTCTCGCG
GTATCATTGCAGCACTGGGGCCAGATGGTAAGCCCTCCCGTATCGTAGTTATCTACACGACGGGGAGTCA
GGCAACTATGGATGAACGAAATAGACAGATCGCTGAGATAGGTGCCTCACTGATTAAGCATTGGTAACTG
TCAGACCAAGTTTACTCATATATACTTTAGATTGATTTAAAACTTCATTTTTAATTTAAAAGGATCTAGG
TGAAGATCCTTTTTGATAATCTCATGACCAAAATCCCTTAACGTGAGTTTTCGTTCCACTGAGCGTCAGA
CCCCGTAGAAAAGATCAAAGGATCTTCTTGAGATCCTTTTTTTCTGCGCGTAATCTGCTGCTTGCAAACA
AAAAAACCACCGCTACCAGCGGTGGTTTGTTTGCCGGATCAAGAGCTACCAACTCTTTTTCCGAAGGTAA
CTGGCTTCAGCAGAGCGCAGATACCAAATACTGTTCTTCTAGTGTAGCCGTAGTTAGGCCACCACTTCAA
GAACTCTGTAGCACCGCCTACATACCTCGCTCTGCTAATCCTGTTACCAGTGGCTGCTGCCAGTGGCGAT
AAGTCGTGTCTTACCGGGTTGGACTCAAGACGATAGTTACCGGATAAGGCGCAGCGGTCGGGCTGAACGG
GGGGTTCGTGCACACAGCCCAGCTTGGAGCGAACGACCTACACCGAACTGAGATACCTACAGCGTGAGCT
ATGAGAAAGCGCCACGCTTCCCGAAGGGAGAAAGGCGGACAGGTATCCGGTAAGCGGCAGGGTCGGAACA
GGAGAGCGCACGAGGGAGCTTCCAGGGGGAAACGCCTGGTATCTTTATAGTCCTGTCGGGTTTCGCCACC
TCTGACTTGAGCGTCGATTTTTGTGATGCTCGTCAGGGGGGCGGAGCCTATGGAAAAACGCCAGCAACGC
GGCCTTTTTACGGTTCCTGGCCTTTTGCTGGCCTTTTGCTCACATGTTCTTTCCTGCGTTATCCCCTGAT
TCTGTGGATAACCGTATTACCGCCTTTGAGTGAGCTGATACCGCTCGCCGCAGCCGAACGACCGAGCGCA
GCGAGTCAGTGAGCGAGGAAGCGGAAGAGCGCCCAATACGCAAACCGCCTCTCCCCGCGCGTTGGCCGAT
TCATTAATGCAGCTGGCACGACAGGTTTCCCGACTGGAAAGCGGGCAGTGAGCGCAACGCAATTAATGTG
AGTTAGCTCACTCATTAGGCACCCCAGGCTTTACACTTTATGCTTCCGGCTCGTATGTTGTGTGGAATTG
TGAGCGGATAACAATTTCACACAGGAAACAGCTATGACCATGATTACGCCAAGCGCGCAATTAACCCTCA
CTAAAGGGAACAAAAGCTGGAGCTGCAAGC
