>Addgene plasmid #143123 | TFORF1483 | depositor partial sequence | sequence record 281507 | Insert
ACCGCCACCATGTTGTACCTGGAAAACAATGCCCAGACTCAATTTAGTGAGCCACAGTACACGAACCTGG
GGCTCCTGAACAGCATGGACCAGCAGATTCAGAACGGCTCCTCGTCCACCAGTCCCTATAACACAGACCA
CGCGCAGAACAGCGTCACGGCGCCCTCGCCCTACGCACAGCCCAGCTCCACCTTCGATGCTCTCTCTCCA
TCACCCGCCATCCCCTCCAACACCGACTACCCAGGCCCGCACAGTTTCGACGTGTCCTTCCAGCAGTCGA
GCACCGCCAAGTCGGCCACCTGGACGTATTCCACTGAACTGAAGAAACTCTACTGCCAAATTGCAAAGAC
ATGCCCCATCCAGATCAAGGTGATGACCCCACCTCCTCAGGGAGCTGTTATCCGCGCCATGCCTGTCTAC
AAAAAAGCTGAGCACGTCACGGAGGTGGTGAAGCGGTGCCCCAACCATGAGCTGAGCCGTGAATTCAACG
AGGGACAGATTGCCCCTCCTAGTCATTTGATTCGAGTAGAGGGGAACAGCCATGCCCAGTATGTAGAAGA
TCCCATCACAGGAAGACAGAGTGTGCTGGTACCTTATGAGCCACCCCAGGTTGGCACTGAATTCACGACA
GTCTTGTACAATTTCATGTGTAACAGCAGTTGTGTTGGAGGGATGAACCGCCGTCCAATTTTAATCATTG
TTACTCTGGAAACCAGAGATGGGCAAGTCCTGGGCCGACGCTGCTTTGAGGCCCGGATCTGTGCTTGCCC
AGGAAGAGACAGGAAGGCGGATGAAGATAGCATCAGAAAGCAGCAAGTTTCGGACAGTACAAAGAACGGT
[75 nt withheld, positions 841-915]
GATGATGAACTGTTATACTTACCAGTGAGGGGCCGTGAGACTTATGAAATGCTGTTGAAGATCAAAGAGT
CCCTGGAACTCATGCAGTACCTTCCTCAGCACACAATTGAAACGTACAGGCAACAGCAACAGCAGCAGCA
CCAGCACTTACTTCAGAAACAGACCTCAATACAGTCTCCATCTTCATATGGTAACAGCTCCCCACCTCTG
AACAAAATGAACAGCATGAACAAGCTGCCTTCTGTGAGCCAGCTTATCAACCCTCAGCAGCGCAACGCCC
TCACTCCTACAACCATTCCTGATGGCATGGGAGCCAACATTCCCATGATGGGCACCCACATGCCAATGGC
TGGAGACATGAATGGACTCAGCCCCACCCAGGCACTCCCTCCCCCACTCTCCATGCCATCCACCTCCCAC
TGCACACCCCCACCTCCGTATCCCACAGATTGCAGCATTGTCAGGATCTGGCAAGTCTAGTAATGAACTA
GTCCGTAACTTGAAAGTATTTCGATTTCTTGGCTTTATATATCTTGTGGAAAGGACGAGTATGTTTGCGG
TATCATCAAGCA
