>Addgene plasmid #143123 | TFORF1483 | depositor partial sequence | sequence record 281508 | Barcode
GTATGTTTGCGGTATCATCAAGCA
